Addgene plasmid #21821: PERK 9: PERK.pBSKS
Depositing lab: David Ron. Depositing organization: NYU Grossman School of Medicine.
Backbone
  Vector backbone: Modified pBluescript
  Backbone size w/o insert (bp): 3000
  Vector type: Bacterial Expression
Growth in bacteria
  Bacterial resistance: Ampicillin, 100 μg/mL
  Growth temperature: 30°C
  Growth strain: Stbl2
  Growth instructions: We have found that the PERK cDNA confers instability (low replication ability) to plasmids. The plasmid will be provided in the STBL2 bacterial strain (gibco) which helps alleviate this problem. To recover the plasmid, stick a sterile toothpick into the stab and streak on an LB amp plate and grow at 30C. Pick an individual colony and grow in LB amp at 30C for the highest yield of plasmid.
  Copy number: Unknown
Gene/Insert
  Gene/Insert name: PERK (alt name: Eif2ak3 eukaryotic translation initiation factor 2 alpha kinase 3)
  Species: M. musculus (mouse)
  Insert size (bp): 3800
  Entrez Gene: Eif2ak3 (a.k.a. Pek, Perk)
  Cloning method: Restriction Enzyme
  Sequencing primers: 5′ T7; 3′ T3
Terms and licenses: Academic/Nonprofit Terms; Industry Terms: Not Available to Industry
Depositor comments: Mouse PERK Full-length cDNA in modified pBSKS plasmid.
How to cite: PERK 9: PERK.pBSKS was a gift from David Ron (Addgene plasmid # 21821 ; http://n2t.net/addgene:21821 ; RRID:Addgene_21821)
