[The description below was written by a language model from this plasmid's Addgene catalogue record and pLannotate feature annotations shown in this document.]
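Description:
PERK 9: PERK.pBSKS is a cloning plasmid that carries the full-length mouse PERK cDNA (Eif2ak3, eukaryotic translation initiation factor 2 alpha kinase 3) in a modified pBluescript KS backbone. The repository lists it as a bacterial expression vector, but its layout is that of a standard phagemid cloning vector. It replicates in E. coli from a high-copy ColE1/pUC-type origin and is selected with ampicillin through the β-lactamase gene and its native promoter. An f1 origin is also present, which allows single-stranded DNA to be rescued with helper phage. The depositor notes that the PERK cDNA makes plasmids unstable and poorly replicating, so the plasmid is supplied in a recombination-deficient stabilising strain. The copy number is recorded as unknown, despite the pUC-type origin.

The insert of about 3.8 kb sits in the polylinker and interrupts the lacZα fragment. The annotated Eif2ak3 open reading frame spans about 3.3 kb, and the remaining insert is presumably flanking untranslated cDNA sequence. The coding strand reads in the same direction as the upstream T7 promoter, so T7 RNA polymerase would produce sense transcripts. The T3 promoter at the far end and the lac promoter/operator both point back toward the insert in the antisense direction. No eukaryotic promoter, epitope tag or reporter is annotated, so the plasmid is not designed for expression in mammalian cells.

PERK is an ER stress-sensing kinase that phosphorylates eIF2α, which activates the integrated stress response during the unfolded protein response. The record does not state a specific use. The design is suited to serving as a source of the cDNA for subcloning, sequencing or mutagenesis, and as a template for in vitro transcription.
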