Features (pLannotate 1.2.2; 13 found; start..end, strand, type, name):
     33..461     -  rep_origin     f1 ori (sequence partly withheld): f1 bacteriophage origin of replication; arrow indicates direction of (+) strand synthesis
    466..623     -  CDS            lacZα (fragment): LacZα fragment of β-galactosidase; lacZ fragment
    626..644     +  promoter       T7 promoter: promoter for bacteriophage T7 RNA polymerase
    916..4257    +  CDS            Eif2ak3: E2AK3_MOUSE - Also known as Pek, Perk. Experimental evidence at protein level: Swiss-Prot protein existence level 1. Metabolic-stress sensing protein kinase that phosphorylates the alpha subunit of eukaryotic translation initiation factor 2 (EIF2S1/eIF-2-alpha) in response to various stress conditions (PubMed:9930704, PubMed:11106749, PubMed:23921556). Key activator of the integrated stress response (ISR) required for adaptation to various stress, such as unfolded protein response (UPR) and low amino acid availability (PubMed:9930704, PubMed:11106749, PubMed:23921556). EIF2S1/eIF-2-alpha phosp
   4606..4646    +  misc_feature   MCS (fragment): pBluescript multiple cloning site
   4659..4677    -  promoter       T3 promoter: promoter for bacteriophage T3 RNA polymerase
   4722..4738    -  protein_bind   lac operator: The lac repressor binds to the lac operator to inhibit transcription in E. coli. This inhibition can be relieved by adding lactose or isopropyl-β-D-thiogalactopyranoside (IPTG). lac repressor encoded by lacI
   4746..4776    -  promoter       lac promoter: promoter for the E. coli lac operon
   4791..4812    -  protein_bind   CAP binding site: CAP binding activates transcription in the presence of cAMP. E. coli catabolite activator protein
   4825..4917    -  CDS            lacI (fragment): lac repressor; lacI; The lac repressor binds to the lac operator to inhibit transcription in E. coli. This inhibition can be relieved by adding lactose or isopropyl-β-D-thiogalactopyranoside (IPTG).
   5100..5688    -  rep_origin     ori: high-copy-number ColE1/pMB1/pBR322/pUC origin of replication
   5859..6719    -  CDS            AmpR: β-lactamase; bla; confers resistance to ampicillin, carbenicillin, and related antibiotics
   6720..6824    -  promoter       AmpR promoter: bla
>Addgene plasmid #21821 | PERK 9: PERK.pBSKS | depositor full sequence | sequence record 10017 | Author sequence
CACCTAAATTGTAAGCGTTAATATTTTGTTAAAATTCGCGTTAAATTTTTGTTAAATCAGCTCATTTTTT
AACCAATAGGCCGAAATCGGCAAAATCCCTTATAAATCAAAAGAATAGACCGAGATAGGGT
[37 nt withheld, positions 132-168]
AAAGAACGTGGACTCCAACGTCAAAGG
[49 nt withheld, positions 196-244]
T
[91 nt withheld, positions 246-336]
G
[124 nt withheld, positions 338-461]
CCCATTCGCCATTCAGGCTGCGCAACTGTTGGGAAGGGCGATCGGTGCGGGCCTCTTCGCTATTACGCCA
GCTGGCGAAAGGGGGATGTGCTGCAAGGCGATTAAGTTGGGTAACGCCAGGGTTTTCCCAGTCACGACGT
TGTAAAACGACGGCCAGTGAATTGTAATACGACTCACTATAGGGCGAATTGGAGCTCCACCGCGGTGGCG
GCCGCTCTAGAACTAGTGGATCGATCCCCCGGGCTGCAGGAATTCGGCACGAGCGATGTCTGCACAAGGC
TGTCACTCAGGTGGCAGTGGCTGACACGTGGCCGGGCAGCTCTGCTGCTGCGGCGCGAAGTCGAGAGGCG
GCGGGGTCCGTGGCGCGCGCTCGCATTGCTCCGAGGCTCCGAGCGGCGATACGGGCGGGCGCCGACGGCA
GGGTCTCCATGCCCGCGCGTGGGGCGGGCCGCTGATGGAGCGCGCCACCCGGCCCGGGCCGCGCGCGCTG
CTGCTGCTTCTGTTCCTGCTGCTGGGCTGCGCGGCGGGGATCTCTGCGGTCGCGCCCGCCCGCAGTTTGC
TTGCTCCCGCGTCGGAGACAGTGTTTGGCTTAGGGGCAGCGGCCGCCCCGACTTCGGCCGCGCGGGTGCC
TGCGGTGGCAACGGCCGAAGTGACCGTGGAGGACGCCGAGGCATTGCCGGCTGCCGCTGGCGAACCGGAG
TCACGCGCGACGGAGCCCGATGACGACGTGGAACTGCGGCCTCGCGGCAGGTCCTTGGTAATCATCAGCA
CTTTAGATGGACGAATCGCTGCACTGGATGCCGAGAATGATGGGAAAAAGCAGTGGGATTTGGACGTGGG
GTCTGGTTCCTTGGTTTCATCTAGCCTCAGCAAGCCAGAGGTGTTTGGGAACAAGATGATCATCCCCTCC
CTGGATGGAGACCTCTTCCAGTGGGACCGGGACCGAGAGAGCATGGAGGCCGTCCCCTTCACGGTGGAGT
CCCTGCTCGAATCTTCCTACAAGTTTGGAGATGATGTTGTTCTGGTTGGAGGGAAATCTCTGATTACATA
CGGACTCAGTGCTTACAGTGGAAAGCTGAGGTATATCTGTTCTGCCTTGGGATGTCGCCGATGGGATAGT
GATGAAATGGAAGAAGAGGAAGACATCTTGCTTCTGCAGCGTACGCAGAAGACTGTGCGAGCTGTCGGGC
CTCGAAGCGGCAGTGAGAAGTGGAATTTCAGTGTTGGCCACTTTGAACTTCGGTATATTCCAGACATGGA
AACTAGAGCCGGATTCATTGAAAGCACCTTTAAACCGGGTGGAAACAAAGAAGACTCTAAAATTATTTCA
GATGTGGAAGAACAAGAAGCCACCATGCTGGACACAGTGATAAAAGTTTCCGTTGCTGATTGGAAGGTCA
TGGCGTTTAGTAGGAAGGGAGGCCGCCTGGAATGGGAGTACCAGTTTTGTACTCCCATCGCGTCCGCCTG
GCTGGTGAGGGATGGCAAGGTCATCCCCATCAGCCTGTTTGATGATACAAGTTACACAGCCAGCGAAGAA
GCCTTGGGAGACGAAGAAGACATTGTAGAGGCTGCTCGGGGAGCCACAGAGAACAGCGTGTACTTAGGGA
TGTACAGAGGCCAGCTGTACCTGCAGTCGTCCGTCAGGGTCTCAGAAAAGTTCCCTACAAGCCCAAAGGC
CTTGGAGTCTGTAAATGGCGAAAATGCAATTATTCCTCTGCCGACGATCAAATGGAAGCCCTTAATCCAT
TCTCCTTCTAGGACTCCTGTCTTGGTTGGGTCTGATGAATTTGACAAATGTCTAAGTAATGATAAGTATT
CCCACGAAGAATACAGTAATGGTGCACTTTCAATCCTCCAGTATCCATACGATAACGGTTACTATCTGCC
ATACTACAAGAGAGAAAGGAATAAGCGGAGCACGCAGATCACAGTCAGGTTCCTGGACAGCCCCCACTAC
AGCAAGAACATCCGCAAGAAGGACCCTATCCTCCTGCTGCACTGGTGGAAGGAGATATTCGGGACGATCC
TGCTTTGCATCGTAGCCACGACCTTCATCGTGCGCAGGCTTTTCCATCCTCAGCCCCACAGGCAGCGGAA
GGAGTCTGAAACTCAGTGCCAGACTGAAAGTAAATACGACTCCGTGAGTGCCGATGTCAGTGACAACAGC
TGGAATGACATGAAGTACTCAGGATACGTATCCCGATATCTAACAGATTTTGAGCCAATTCAGTGCATGG
GTCGTGGTGGCTTTGGCGTTGTCTTTGAAGCTAAAAACAAAGTAGATGACTGCAATTACGCTATCAAGAG
GATCCGGCTCCCCAACAGGGAGTTGGCACGGGAGAAGGTAATGCGGGAAGTTAAAGCCTTGGCTAAGCTG
GAACACCCAGGCATTGTGAGGTATTTCAACGCCTGGCTGGAAACCCCACCAGAGAAGTGGCAAGAAGAGA
TGGATGAGATCTGGCTCAAAGACGAAAGCACAGACTGGCCGCTCAGCTCCCCTAGCCCGATGGATGCCCC
ATCTGTTAAGATCCGAAGGATGGATCCNTTCTCTACAAAAGAGCAGATCGAAGTCATAGCTCCTTCTCCT
GAAAGAAGTCGGTCTTTCTCGGTGGGCATTTCCTGTGGCCAGACAAGCTCATCGGAGAGCCAGTTCTCTC
CCCTGGAGTTCTCAGGGACAGACTGCGGAGACAACAGTGACTCAGCGGACGCAGCCTACAACCTCCAGGA
CAGTTGCCTGACGGACTGCGAGGACGTGGAAGATGGCACCGTGGACGGCAATGACGAGGGACACTCCTTT
GAACTTTGTCCGTCCGAAGCTTCTCCCTATACCCGGTCTAGGGAAGGAACGTCCTCCTCCATAGTGTTTG
AGGACTCTGGCTGCGGCAACGCGTCCAGTAAGGAGGAGCCCAGAGGGAACCGGCTGCATGATGGCAACCA
TTATGTTAATAAGCTAACTGATCTCAAGTGCTCCAGCAGCAGGTCTTCTTCAGAAGCCACCACCTTGTCT
ACCTCCCCTACCAGGCCAACCACTCTAAGCTTGGATTTCACCAAGAACACTGTGGGCCAGCTCCAGCCCA
GCTCCCCCAAGGTGTATCTGTACATTCAGATGCAGCTGTGCAGGAAGGAGAACCTCAAAGACTGGATGAA
CCGGCGCTGCAGCTTGGAGGACCGGGAGCACGGCGTGTGCCTGCACATCTTCCTGCAGATCGCAGAGGCA
GTGGAGTTCCTGCACAGCAAGGGACTCATGCACAGGGACCTCAAGCCTTCCAACATATTCTTCACAATGG
ATGATGTGGTCAAGGTTGGGGACTTTGGACTGGTGACTGCTATGGACCAAGATGAAGAAGAGCAGACTGT
TCTGACTCCAATGCCAGCCTATGCTACGCACACGGGACAAGTAGGGACCAAGCTATACATGAGCCCAGAG
CAGATTCATGGAAACAACTACTCCCATAAAGTGGACATCTTCTCTTTAGGCTTGATTCTGTTTGAACTCC
TCTACCCATTCAGCACCCAGATGGAACGAGTCCGGATTTTAACTGATGTCAGAAATCTCAAGTTTCCTCT
ACTGTTCACTCAGAAATATCCCCAAGAGCATATGATGGTTCAAGACATGCTCTCTCCATCCCCCACGGAG
CGGCCTGAAGCCACAGACATCATTGAAAATGCCATATTTGAGAACTTGGAGTTTCCCGGGAAAACGGTTC
TGAGACAGCGGTCCCGCTCCATGAGTTCATCTGGAACAAAACATTCCAGACAGCCCAGCTGCTCGTACAG
CCCACTGCCTGGCAACTAGCCCTCAGCTGCCCTCGAAGGTGGCAGAGCAGGCACCCTGAGGAACATGGCT
CTCCACAGCGGTGGACTCAGATTTTATGCTTTGATCAGTTGGACTCGGGACCAATTTTTCTAAGTCAGAC
TGGATCACGGGCCTAACCCAGTTTGATCTTAACTGAACTTCAAGGAAAGGGCTGTGTAAAGGACACATGA
ACTTGTTGCTTGTCGGTGTCCCAAGACTAGCTGGTCAGCTTAGAACCTTCACTTTTCACCAGGCGGTAGA
AGAGATCCTCAAATGGTCTGAACTGGAAATGTCTTTAAAGCACAAAAGTGTAAAAGACCCTCTCACATGG
GAACTACATGTTCTAGCTTATCGATACCGTCGACCTCGAGGGGGGGCCCGGTACCCAGCTTTTGTTCCCT
TTAGTGAGGGTTAATTTCGAGCTTGGCGTAATCATGGTCATAGCTGTTTCCTGTGTGAAATTGTTATCCG
CTCACAATTCCACACAACATACGAGCCGGAAGCATAAAGTGTAAAGCCTGGGGTGCCTAATGAGTGAGCT
AACTCACATTAATTGCGTTGCGCTCACTGCCCGCTTTCCAGTCGGGAAACCTGTCGTGCCAGCTGCATTA
ATGAATCGGCCAACGCGCGGGGAGAGGCGGTTTGCGTATTGGGCGCTCTTCCGCTTCCTCGCTCACTGAC
TCGCTGCGCTCGGTCGTTCGGCTGCGGCGAGCGGTATCAGCTCACTCAAAGGCGGTAATACGGTTATCCA
CAGAATCAGGGGATAACGCAGGAAAGAACATGTGAGCAAAAGGCCAGCAAAAGGCCAGGAACCGTAAAAA
GGCCGCGTTGCTGGCGTTTTTCCATAGGCTCCGCCCCCCTGACGAGCATCACAAAAATCGACGCTCAAGT
CAGAGGTGGCGAAACCCGACAGGACTATAAAGATACCAGGCGTTTCCCCCTGGAAGCTCCCTCGTGCGCT
CTCCTGTTCCGACCCTGCCGCTTACCGGATACCTGTCCGCCTTTCTCCCTTCGGGAAGCGTGGCGCTTTC
TCATAGCTCACGCTGTAGGTATCTCAGTTCGGTGTAGGTCGTTCGCTCCAAGCTGGGCTGTGTGCACGAA
CCCCCCGTTCAGCCCGACCGCTGCGCCTTATCCGGTAACTATCGTCTTGAGTCCAACCCGGTAAGACACG
ACTTATCGCCACTGGCAGCAGCCACTGGTAACAGGATTAGCAGAGCGAGGTATGTAGGCGGTGCTACAGA
GTTCTTGAAGTGGTGGCCTAACTACGGCTACACTAGAAGGACAGTATTTGGTATCTGCGCTCTGCTGAAG
CCAGTTACCTTCGGAAAAAGAGTTGGTAGCTCTTGATCCGGCAAACAAACCACCGCTGGTAGCGGTGGTT
TTTTTGTTTGCAAGCAGCAGATTACGCGCAGAAAAAAAGGATCTCAAGAAGATCCTTTGATCTTTTCTAC
GGGGTCTGACGCTCAGTGGAACGAAAACTCACGTTAAGGGATTTTGGTCATGAGATTATCAAAAAGGATC
TTCACCTAGATCCTTTTAAATTAAAAATGAAGTTTTAAATCAATCTAAAGTATATATGAGTAAACTTGGT
CTGACAGTTACCAATGCTTAATCAGTGAGGCACCTATCTCAGCGATCTGTCTATTTCGTTCATCCATAGT
TGCCTGACTCCCCGTCGTGTAGATAACTACGATACGGGAGGGCTTACCATCTGGCCCCAGTGCTGCAATG
ATACCGCGAGACCCACGCTCACCGGCTCCAGATTTATCAGCAATAAACCAGCCAGCCGGAAGGGCCGAGC
GCAGAAGTGGTCCTGCAACTTTATCCGCCTCCATCCAGTCTATTAATTGTTGCCGGGAAGCTAGAGTAAG
TAGTTCGCCAGTTAATAGTTTGCGCAACGTTGTTGCCATTGCTACAGGCATCGTGGTGTCACGCTCGTCG
TTTGGTATGGCTTCATTCAGCTCCGGTTCCCAACGATCAAGGCGAGTTACATGATCCCCCATGTTGTGCA
AAAAAGCGGTTAGCTCCTTCGGTCCTCCGATCGTTGTCAGAAGTAAGTTGGCCGCAGTGTTATCACTCAT
GGTTATGGCAGCACTGCATAATTCTCTTACTGTCATGCCATCCGTAAGATGCTTTTCTGTGACTGGTGAG
TACTCAACCAAGTCATTCTGAGAATAGTGTATGCGGCGACCGAGTTGCTCTTGCCCGGCGTCAATACGGG
ATAATACCGCGCCACATAGCAGAACTTTAAAAGTGCTCATCATTGGAAAACGTTCTTCGGGGCGAAAACT
CTCAAGGATCTTACCGCTGTTGAGATCCAGTTCGATGTAACCCACTCGTGCACCCAACTGATCTTCAGCA
TCTTTTACTTTCACCAGCGTTTCTGGGTGAGCAAAAACAGGAAGGCAAAATGCCGCAAAAAAGGGAATAA
GGGCGACACGGAAATGTTGAATACTCATACTCTTCCTTTTTCAATATTATTGAAGCATTTATCAGGGTTA
TTGTCTCATGAGCGGATACATATTTGAATGTATTTAGAAAAATAAACAAATAGGGGTTCCGCGCACATTT
CCCCGAAAAGTGC
