>Addgene plasmid #21821 | PERK 9: PERK.pBSKS | addgene partial sequence | sequence record 27631 | 21821 with M13_puc-For
AGGGGGNNGGGNCNNCAAATTANCGACTACNANGGGCGAATTGGAGCTCCACCGCGGTGGCGGCCGCTCT
AGAACTAGTGGATCGATCCCCCGGGCTGCAGGAATTCGGCACGAGCGATGTCTGCACAAGGCTGTCACTC
AGGTGGCAGTGGCTGAGACGTGGCCGGGCAGCTCTGCTGCTGCGGCGCGAAGTCGAGAGGCGGCGGGGTC
CGTGGCGCGCGCTCNCAATGCTCCGAGGCTCCGAGCGGCGAGACGGGCGGGCGCCGACGGCAGGGTCTCC
ATGCCCGCGCGTGGGGCGGGCCGCTGATGGANCGCGCCACCCGGCCCGGGCCGCGCGCGCTGCTGCTGCT
TCTGTTCCTGCTGCTGGGCTGCGCGGCGGGGATCTCGGCGGTCGCGCCCGCCCGCANTTTGCTTGCTCCC
GCGTCNGAGACAGTGTTTGGCTTAGGGGCAGCNGCCGCCCCGACTTCAGCCGCGCGGGTGCCTGCGGTGG
CAACGGCCGAAGTGACCNTGGAGGACGCCGAGGCATTNCCTGCTGCCACTGGCNAACCGGANTCACNCGN
GACGGAGCCCGATGACGACGTGNAACTGCGGCCTCGCGTCAAGTCCTTGTTAATCATCACCACTTTAGAT
GGACGAATCGCTNCACTNNATGNCGAGAATGATGGGAAANANCNGTGNGATTTNNACNTGAGGNCTGGTA
AATGNNTCATCTACCNNAANACNTCAACNNGTCGCGTGACAGATGGTACNTACTTCAGNGCCCACTGA
